Addgene plasmid #80414: DT240
Purpose: Expresses 240 interrupted CUG repeats in the context of human DMPK genomic segment containing exons 11-15 with repeats inserted at site in exon 15 that contains the repeats
Depositing lab: Thomas Cooper. Depositing organization: Baylor College of Medicine. Publication: Muscleblind proteins regulate alternative splicing. Ho TH, Charlet-B N, Poulos MG, Singh G, Swanson MS, Cooper TA. EMBO J. 2004 Aug 4;23(15):3103-12. Epub 2004 Jul 15. 10.1038/sj.emboj.7600300 PubMed 15257297.
Backbone
  Vector backbone: sp72
  Backbone size w/o insert (bp): 2400
  Total vector size (bp): 6237
  Modifications to backbone: the interrupted repeats contain 20 CTGs with TCGAC interruptions where SalI and XhoI sites were ligated to concatermize the sets of 20 repeats
  Vector type: Mammalian Expression
Growth in bacteria
  Bacterial resistance: Ampicillin, 100 μg/mL
  Growth temperature: 37°C
  Growth strain: DH5alpha
  Copy number: High Copy
Gene/Insert
  Gene/Insert name: human DMPK exons 11-15 with 240 interrupted CTG repeats
  Species: H. sapiens (human)
  Insert size (bp): 3912
  Entrez Gene: DMPK (a.k.a. DM, DM1, DM1PK, DMK, MDPK, MT-PK)
Terms and licenses: Academic/Nonprofit Terms; Industry Terms: Not Available to Industry
Depositor comments: Please note that there are some discrepancies between Addgene's quality control sequences and the depositor's sequence. The depositor noted that these discrepancies do NOT affect plasmid function.
How to cite: DT240 was a gift from Thomas Cooper (Addgene plasmid # 80414 ; http://n2t.net/addgene:80414 ; RRID:Addgene_80414)
