[The description below was written by a language model from this plasmid's Addgene catalogue record and pLannotate feature annotations shown in this document.]
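Description:
DT240 is a mammalian expression plasmid built on the small sp72 cloning backbone, a high-copy bacterial vector whose cloning region is flanked by opposing T7 and SP6 phage promoters. It is propagated in E. coli through a ColE1/pUC-type origin and selected with ampicillin via the bla (β-lactamase) gene. The short bom, rop and lacI fragments annotated in the table are backbone remnants rather than functional elements. The total size is 6,237 bp, of which about 3.9 kb is insert.

The payload is a human DMPK genomic segment spanning exons 11 to 15, placed downstream of the cytomegalovirus immediate early enhancer and promoter so that it is transcribed by RNA polymerase II in transfected mammalian cells. An array of 240 CTG repeats sits at the position in exon 15 that naturally carries the repeat tract. The repeats are "interrupted": blocks of 20 CTGs were concatemerised by ligating SalI and XhoI ends, leaving a short non-repeat junction between each block. The automated annotation recognises only a fragment of DMPK coding sequence near the start of the insert. The remaining genomic sequence, the repeat array and any polyadenylation signal are not annotated.

The transcript carries an expanded CUG repeat in its native DMPK context, the type of RNA associated with myotonic dystrophy type 1. The associated publication concerns regulation of alternative splicing by muscleblind proteins, which suggests use of the plasmid to study how repeat RNA affects splicing. The depositor notes some discrepancies between quality-control and depositor sequences that are stated not to affect function.
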