Features (pLannotate 1.2.2; 13 found; start..end, strand, type, name):
     21..39      +  promoter       T7 promoter: promoter for bacteriophage T7 RNA polymerase
     67..85      +  misc_feature   MCS (fragment): pUC18/19 multiple cloning site
    139..442     +  enhancer       CMV enhancer: human cytomegalovirus immediate early enhancer
    443..646     +  promoter       CMV promoter: human cytomegalovirus (CMV) immediate early promoter
    669..691     +  misc_feature   MCS (fragment): multiple cloning site
    697..1050    +  CDS            DMPK (fragment): DMPK_HUMAN - Also known as DM1PK, MDPK. Experimental evidence at protein level: Swiss-Prot protein existence level 1. Non-receptor serine/threonine protein kinase which is necessary for the maintenance of skeletal muscle structure and function. May play a role in myocyte differentiation and survival by regulating the integrity of the nuclear envelope and the expression of muscle-specific genes. May also phosphorylate PPP1R12A and inhibit the myosin phosphatase activity to regulate myosin phosphorylation. Also critical to the modulation of cardiac contractility and to the maintenance of proper
   3912..3930    -  promoter       SP6 promoter: promoter for bacteriophage SP6 RNA polymerase
   3993..4044    -  misc_feature   bom (fragment): basis of mobility region from pBR322
   4146..4181    -  CDS            rop (fragment): Rop protein, which maintains plasmids at low copy number; rop
   4276..4380    +  promoter       AmpR promoter: bla
   4381..5241    +  CDS            AmpR: β-lactamase; bla; confers resistance to ampicillin, carbenicillin, and related antibiotics
   5412..6000    +  rep_origin     ori: high-copy-number ColE1/pMB1/pBR322/pUC origin of replication
   6183..6236    +  CDS            lacI (fragment): lac repressor; lacI; The lac repressor binds to the lac operator to inhibit transcription in E. coli. This inhibition can be relieved by adding lactose or isopropyl-β-D-thiogalactopyranoside (IPTG).
>Addgene plasmid #80414 | DT240 | depositor full sequence | sequence record 151401 | DT240 sequence 6237 bps
TTAACCTGGCTTATCGAAATTAATACGACTCACTATAGGGAGACCGGCAGATCTGATATCATCGATGAAT
TCGAGCTCGGTACCCTAATAGTAATCAATTACGGGGTCATTAGTTCATAGCCCATATATGGAGTTCCGCG
TTACATAACTTACGGTAAATGGCCCGCCTGGCTGACCGCCCAACGACCCCCGCCCATTGACGTCAATAAT
GACGTATGTTCCCATAGTAACGCCAATAGGGACTTTCCATTGACGTCAATGGGTGGAGTATTTACGGTAA
ACTGCCCACTTGGCAGTACATCAAGTGTATCATATGCCAAGTACGCCCCCTATTGACGTCAATGACGGTA
AATGGCCCGCCTGGCATTATGCCCAGTACATGACCTTATGGGACTTTCCTACTTGGCAGTACATCTACGT
ATTAGTCATCGCTATTACCATGGTGATGCGGTTTTGGCAGTACATCAATGGGCGTGGATAGCGGTTTGAC
TCACGGGGATTTCCAAGTCTCCACCCCATTGACGTCAATGGGAGTTTGTTTTGGCACCAAAATCAACGGG
ACTTTCCAAAATGTCGTAACAACTCCGCCCCATTGACGCAAATGGGCGGTAGGCGTGTACGGTGGGAGGT
CTATATAAGCAGAGCTGGTTTAGTGAACCGTCAGATCCGCTAGCGCTACCGGACTCAGATCAGGCTGAGG
CCGAGGTGACGCTGCGGGAGCTCCAGGAAGCCCTGGAGGAGGAGGTGCTCACCCGGCAGAGCCTGAGCCG
GGAGATGGAGGCCATCCGCACGGACAACCAGAACTTCGCCAGGTCGGGATCGGGGCCGGGGCCGGGGCCG
GGATGCGGGCCGGTGGCAACCCTTGGCAGCCCCTCTCGTCCGGCCCGGACGGACTCACCGTCCTTACCTC
CCCACAGTCAACTACGCGAGGCAGAGGCTCGGAACCGGGACCTAGAGGCACACGTCCGGCAGTTGCAGGA
GCGGATGGAGTTGCTGCAGGCAGAGGGAGCCACAGGTGAGTCCCTCATGTGTCCCCTTCCCCGGAGGACC
GGGAGGAGGTGGGCCGTCTGCTCCGCGGGGCGTGTATAGACACCTGGAGGAGGGAAGGGACCCACGCTGG
GGCACGCCGCGCCACCGCCCTCCTTCGCCCCTCCACGCGCCCTATGCCTCTTTCTTCTCCTTCCAGCTGT
CACGGGGGTCCCCAGTCCCCGGGCCACGGATCCACCTTCCCATGTAAGACCCCTCTCTTTCCCCTGCCTC
AGACCTGCTGCCCATTCTGCAGATCCCCTCCCTGGCTCCTGGTCTCCCCGTCCAGATATAGGGCTCACCC
TACGTCTTTGCGACTTTAGAGGGCAGAAGCCCTTTATTCAGCCCCAGATCTCCCTCCGTTCAGGCCTCAC
CAGATTCCCTCCGGGATCTCCCTAGATAACCTCCCCAACCTCGATTCCGCTCGCTGTCTCTCGCCCCACC
GCTGAGGGCTGGGCTGGGCTCCGATCGGGTCACCTGTCCCTTCTCTCTCCAGCTAGATGGCCCCCCGGCC
GTGGCTGTGGGCCAGTGCCCGCTGGTGGGGCCAGGCCCCATGCACCGCCGCCACCTGCTGCTCCCTGCCA
GGGTACGTCCGGCTGCCCACGCCCCCCTCCGCCGTCGCGCCCCGCGCTCCACCCGCCCCGTGCCACCCGC
TTAGCTGCGCATTTGCGGGGCTGGGCCCACGGCAGGAGGGCGGATCTTCGGGCAGCCAATCAACACAGGC
CGCTAGGAAGCAGCCAATGACGAGTTCGGACGGGATTCGAGGCGTGCGAGTGGACTAACAACAGCTGTAG
GCTGTTGGGGCGGGGGCGGGGCGCAGGGAAGAGTGCGGGCCCACCTATGGGCGTAGGCGGGGCGAGTCCC
AGGAGCCAATCAGAGGCCCATGCCGGGTGTTGACCTCGCCCTCTCCCCGCAGGTCCCTAGGCCTGGCCTA
TCGGAGGCGCTTTCCCTGCTCCTGTTCGCCGTTGTTCTGTCTCGTGCCGCCGCCCTGGGCTGCATTGGGT
TGGTGGCCCACGCCGGCCAACTCACCGCAGTCTGGCGCCGCCCAGGAGCCGCCCGCGCTCCCTGAACCCT
AGAACTGTCTTCGACTCCGGGGCCCCGTTGGAAGACTGAGTGCCCGGGGCACGGCACAGAAGCCGCGCCC
ACCGCCTGCCAGTTCACAACCGCTCCGAGCGTGGGTCTCCGCCCAGCTCCAGTCCTGTGATCCGGGCCCG
CCCCCTAGCGGCCGGGGAGGGAGGGGCCGGGTCCGCGGCCGGCGAACGGGGCTCGAAGGGTCCTTGTAGC
CGGGAATGTCGACTGCTGCTGCTGCTGCTGCTGCTGCTGCTGCTGCTGCTGCTGCTGCTGCTGCTGCTGC
TGCTCGACTGCTGCTGCTGCTGCTGCTGCTGCTGCTGCTGCTGCTGCTGCTGCTGCTGCTGCTGCTGCTC
GACTGCTGCTGCTGCTGCTGCTGCTGCTGCTGCTGCTGCTGCTGCTGCTGCTGCTGCTGCTGCTCGACTG
CTGCTGCTGCTGCTGCTGCTGCTGCTGCTGCTGCTGCTGCTGCTGCTGCTGCTGCTGCTCGACTGCTGCT
GCTGCTGCTGCTGCTGCTGCTGCTGCTGCTGCTGCTGCTGCTGCTGCTGCTGCTCGACTGCTGCTGCTGC
TGCTGCTGCTGCTGCTGCTGCTGCTGCTGCTGCTGCTGCTGCTGCTGCTCGACTGCTGCTGCTGCTGCTG
CTGCTGCTGCTGCTGCTGCTGCTGCTGCTGCTGCTGCTGCTGCTCGACTGCTGCTGCTGCTGCTGCTGCT
GCTGCTGCTGCTGCTGCTGCTGCTGCTGCTGCTGCTGCTCGACTGCTGCTGCTGCTGCTGCTGCTGCTGC
TGCTGCTGCTGCTGCTGCTGCTGCTGCTGCTGCTCGACTGCTGCTGCTGCTGCTGCTGCTGCTGCTGCTG
CTGCTGCTGCTGCTGCTGCTGCTGCTGCTCGACTGCTGCTGCTGCTGCTGCTGCTGCTGCTGCTGCTGCT
GCTGCTGCTGCTGCTGCTGCTGCTCGACTGCTGCTGCTGCTGCTGCTGCTGCTGCTGCTGCTGCTGCTGC
TGCTGCTGCTGCTGCTGCTCGATCGACGGGGGATCACAGACCATTTCTTTCTTTCGGCCAGGCTGAGGCC
CTGACGTGGATGGGCAAACTGCAGGCCTGGGAAGGCAGCAAGCCGGGCCGTCCGTGTTCCATCCTCCACG
CACCCCCACCTATCGTTGGTTCGCAAAGTGCAAAGCTTTCTTGTGCATGACGCCCTGCTCTGGGGAGCGT
CTGGCGCGATCTCTGCCTGCTTACTCGGGAAATTTGCTTTTGCCAAACCCGCTTTTTCGGGGATCCCGCG
CCCCCCTCCTCACTTGCGCTGCTCTCGGAGCCCCAGCCGGCTCCGCCCGCTTCGGCGGTTTGGATATTTA
TTGACCTCGTCCTCCGACTCGCTGACAGGCTACAGGACCCCCAACAACCCCAATCCACGTTTTGGATGCA
CTGAGACCCCGACATTCCTCGGTATTTATTGTCTGTCCCCACCTAGGACCCCCACCCCCGACCCTCGCGA
ATAAAAGGCCCTCCATCTGCCCAAAGCTCTGGACTCCACAGTGTCCGCGGTTTGCGTTGTGGGCCGGAGC
TCCGCAGCGGGCCAATCCGGAGGCGTGTGGAGGCGGCCGAAGGTCTGGGAGGAGCTAGCGGGATGCGAAG
CGGCCGAATCAGGGTTGGGGGAGGAAAAGCCACGGGGCGGGGCTTTGGCGTCCGGCCAATAGGAGGGCGA
GCGGGCCACCCGGAGGCACCGCCCCCGCCCAGCTGTGGCCCAGCTGTGCCACCGAGCGTCGAGAAGAGGG
GGCTGGGCTGGCAGCGCGCGCGGCCATCCTCCTTCCACTGCGCCTGCGCACTTAATCGAGTTCTATAGTG
TCACCTAAATCGTATGTGTATGATACATAAGGTTATGTATTAATTGTAGCCGCGTTCTAACGACAATATG
TCCATATGGTGCACTCTCAGTACAATCTGCTCTGATGCCGCATAGTTAAGCCAGCCCCGACACCCGCCAA
CACCCGCTGACGCGCCCTGACGGGCTTGTCTGCTCCCGGCATCCGCTTACAGACAAGCTGTGACCGTCTC
CGGGAGCTGCATGTGTCAGAGGTTTTCACCGTCATCACCGAAACGCGCGAGACGAAAGGGCCTCGTGATA
CGCCTATTTTTATAGGTTAATGTCATGATAATAATGGTTTCTTAGACGTCAGGTGGCACTTTTCGGGGAA
ATGTGCGCGGAACCCCTATTTGTTTATTTTTCTAAATACATTCAAATATGTATCCGCTCATGAGACAATA
ACCCTGATAAATGCTTCAATAATATTGAAAAAGGAAGAGTATGAGTATTCAACATTTCCGTGTCGCCCTT
ATTCCCTTTTTTGCGGCATTTTGCCTTCCTGTTTTTGCTCACCCAGAAACGCTGGTGAAAGTAAAAGATG
CTGAAGATCAGTTGGGTGCACGAGTGGGTTACATCGAACTGGATCTCAACAGCGGTAAGATCCTTGAGAG
TTTTCGCCCCGAAGAACGTTTTCCAATGATGAGCACTTTTAAAGTTCTGCTATGTGGCGCGGTATTATCC
CGTATTGACGCCGGGCAAGAGCAACTCGGTCGCCGCATACACTATTCTCAGAATGACTTGGTTGAGTACT
CACCAGTCACAGAAAAGCATCTTACGGATGGCATGACAGTAAGAGAATTATGCAGTGCTGCCATAAGCAT
GAGTGATAACACTGCGGCCAACTTACTTCTGACAACGATCGGAGGACCGAAGGAGCTAACCGCTTTTTTT
CACAACATGGGGGATCATGTAACTCGCCTTGATCGTTGGGAACCGGAGCTGAATGAAGCCATACCAAACG
ACGAGCGTGACACCACGATGCCTGTAGCAATGGCAACAACGTTGCGCAAACTATTAACTGGCGAACTACT
TACTCTAGCTTCCCGGCAACAATTAATAGACTGGATGGAGGCGGATAAAGTTGCAGGACCACTTCTGCGC
TCGGCCCTTCCGGCTGGCTGGTTTATTGCTGATAAATCTGGAGCCGGTGAGCGTGGGTCTCGCGGTATCA
TTGCAGCACTGGGGCCAGATGGTAAGCCCTCCCGTATCGTAGTTATCTACACGACGGGCAGTCAGGCAAC
TATGGATGAACGAAATAGACAGATCGCTGAGATAGGTGCCTCACTGATTAAGCATTGGTAACTGTCAGAC
CAAGTTTACTCATATATACTTTAGATTGATTTAAAACTTCATTTTTAATTTAAAAGGATCTAGGTGAAGA
TCCTTTTTGATAATCTCATGACCAAAATCCCTTAACGTGAGTTTTCGTTCCACTGAGCGTCAGACCCCGT
AGAAAAGATCAAAGGATCTTCTTGAGATCCTTTTTTTCTGCGCGTAATCTGCTGCTTGCAAACAAAAAAA
CCACCGCTACCAGCGGTGGTTTGTTTGCCGGATCAAGAGCTACCAACTCTTTTTCCGAAGGTAACTGGCT
TCAGCAGAGCGCAGATACCAAATACTGTCCTTCTAGTGTAGCCGTAGTTAGGCCACCACTTCAAGAACTC
TGTAGCACCGCCTACATACCTCGCTCTGCTAATCCTGTTACCAGTGGCTGCTGCCAGTGGCGATAAGTCG
TGTCTTACCGGGTTGGACTCAAGACGATAGTTACCGGATAAGGCGCAGCGGTCGGGCTGAACGGGGGGTT
CGTGCACACAGCCCAGCTTGGAGCGAACGACCTACACCGAACTGAGATACCTACAGCGTGAGCATTGAGA
AAGCGCCACGCTTCCCGAAGGGAGAAAGGCGGACAGGTATCCGGTAAGCGGCAGGGTCGGAACAGGAGAG
CGCACGAGGGAGCTTCCAGGGGGGAACGCCTGGTATCTTTATAGTCCTGTCGGGTTTCGCCACCTCTGAC
TTGAGCGTCGATTTTTGTGATGCTCGTCAGGGGGGCCGAGCCTATGGAAAAACGCCAGCAACGCGGCCTT
TTTACGGTTCCTGGCCTTTTGCTGGCCTTTTGCTCACATGTTCTTTCCTGCGTTATCCCCTGATTCTGTG
GATAACCGTATTACCGCCTTTGAGTGAGCTGATACCGCTCGCCGCAGCCGAACGACCGAGCGCAGCGAGT
CAGTGAGCGAGGAAGCGGAAGAGCGCCCAATACGCAAACCGCCTCTCCCCGCGCGTTGGCCGATTCATTA
ATGCAGG
