>Addgene plasmid #80414 | DT240 | addgene partial sequence | sequence record 156740 | SP6 5'-ATTTAGGTGACACTATAG-3'
GCGCAGTGGAGGAGGATGGCCGCGCGCGCTGCCAGCCCAGCCCCCTCTTCTCGACGCTCGGTGGCACAGC
TGGGCCACAGCTGGGCGGGGGCGGTGCCTCCGGGTGGCCCGCTCGCCCTCCTATTGGCCGGACGCCAAAG
CCCCGCCCCGTGGCTTTTCCTCCCCCAACCCTGATTCGGCCGCTTCGCATCCCGCTAGCTCCTCCCAGAC
CTTCGGCCGCCTCCACACGCCTCCGGATTGGCCCGCTGCGGAGCCTCCGGCCCACAACGCAAACCGCGGA
CACTGTGGAGTCCAGAGCTTTGGGCAGATGGAGGGCCTTTTATTCGCGAGGGTCGGGGGTGGGGGTCCTA
GGTGGGGACAGACAATAGATACCGAGGAATGTCGGGGTCTCAGTGCATCCAAAACGTGGATTGGGGTTGT
TGGGGGTCCTGTAGCCTGTCAGCGAGTCGGAGGACGAGGTCAATAAATATCCAAACCGCCGAAGCGGGCG
GAGCCGGCTGGGGCTCCGAGAGCAGCGCAAGTGAGGAGGGGGGCGCGGGATCCCCGAAAAAGCGGGTTTG
GCAAAAGCAAATTTCCCGAGTAAGCAGGCAGAGATCGCGCCAGACGCTCCCCAGAGCAGGGCGTCATGCA
CAAGAAAGCTTTGCACTTTGCGAACCAACGATAGGTGGGGGTGCGTGGAGGATGGAACACGGACGGCCCG
GCTTGCTGCCTTCCCAGGCCTGCAGTTTGCCCATCCACGTCAGGGCCTCAGCCTGGCCGAAAGAAAGAAA
TGGTCTGTGATCCCCCGTCGATCGAGCAGCAGCAGCAGCAGCAGCAGCAGCAGCAGCAGCAGCAGCAGCA
GCAGCAGCAGCAGCAGTCGAGCAGCAGCAGCAGCAGCAGCAGCAGCAGCAGCAGCAGCAGCAGCAGCAGC
AGCAGCAGCAGT
