>Addgene plasmid #80414 | DT240 | addgene partial sequence | sequence record 156741 | CMV-F 5'-CGCAAATGGGCGGTAGGCGTG-3'
CTGGTTTAGTGAACCGTCAGATCCGCTAGCGCTACCGGACTCAGATCAGGCTGAGGCCGAGGTGACGCTG
CGGGAGCTCCAGGAAGCCCTGGAGGAGGAGGTGCTCACCCGGCAGAGCCTGAGCCGGGAGATGGAGGCCA
TCCGCACGGACAACCAGAACTTCGCCAGGTCGGGATCGGGGCCGGGGCCGGGGCCGGGATGCGGGCCGGT
GGCAACCCTTGGCAGCCCCTCTCGTCCGGCCCGGACGGACTCACCGTCCTTACCTCCCCACAGTCAACTA
CGCGAGGCAGAGGCTCGGAACCGGGACCTAGAGGCACACGTCCGGCAGTTGCAGGAGCGGATGGAGTTGC
TGCAGGCAGAGGGAGCCACAGGTGAGTCCCTCATGTGTCCCCTTCCCCGGAGGACCGGGAGGAGGTGGGC
CGTCTGCTCCGCGGGGCGTGTATAGACACCTGGAGGAGGGAAGGGACCCACGCTGGGGCACGCCGCGCCA
CCGCCCTCCTTCGCCCCTCCACGCGCCCTATGCCTCTTTCTTCTCCTTCCAGCTGTCACGGGGGTCCCCA
GTCCCCGGGCCACGGATCCACCTTCCCATGTAAGACCCCTCTCTTTCCCCTGCCTCAGACCTGCTGCCCA
TTCTGCAGATCCCCTCCCTGGCTCCTGGTCTCCCCGTCCAGATATAGGGCTCACCCTACGTCTTTGCGAC
TTTAGAGGGCAGAAGCCCTTTATTCAGCCCCAGATCTCCCTCCGTTCAGGCCTCACCAGATTCCCTCCGG
GATCTCCCTAGATAACCTCCCCAACCTCGATTCCCCTCGCTGTCTCTCGCCCCACCGCTGAGGGCTGGGC
TGGGCTCCGATCGGGTCACCTGTCCCTTCTCTCTCCAGCTAGATGGCCC
